Addgene plasmid #153493: pAGM9121_Sce-Invertase 2 SP
Purpose: S. cerevisiae Invertase Signal Peptide Donor Plasmid
Depositing lab: Sylvestre Marillonnet. Depositing organization: Leibniz Institute of Plant Biochemistry (IPB). Publication: A modular two yeast species secretion system for the production and preparative application of unspecific peroxygenases. Pullmann P, Knorrscheidt A, Munch J, Palme PR, Hoehenwarter W, Marillonnet S, Alcalde M, Westermann B, Weissenborn MJ. Commun Biol. 2021 May 12;4(1):562. doi: 10.1038/s42003-021-02076-3. PubMed 33980981.
Backbone
  Vector backbone: pAGM9121
  Vector type: Synthetic Biology
Growth in bacteria
  Bacterial resistance: Spectinomycin, 50 μg/mL
  Growth temperature: 37°C
  Growth strain: DH5alpha
  Copy number: High Copy
Gene/Insert
  Gene/Insert name: Invertase 2 SP
  Species: S. cerevisiae (budding yeast)
  Cloning method: Restriction Enzyme; 5′ cloning site Unknown (unknown if destroyed)
Terms and licenses: Academic/Nonprofit Terms; Industry Terms: Not Available to Industry
Depositor comments: Please visit https://www.biorxiv.org/content/10.1101/2020.07.22.216432v1 for bioRxiv preprint.
How to cite: pAGM9121_Sce-Invertase 2 SP was a gift from Sylvestre Marillonnet (Addgene plasmid # 153493 ; http://n2t.net/addgene:153493 ; RRID:Addgene_153493)
