[The description below was written by a language model from this plasmid's Addgene catalogue record and pLannotate feature annotations shown in this document.]
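Description:
pAGM9121_Sce-Invertase 2 SP is a small (about 2.1 kb) synthetic-biology donor plasmid that stores the signal peptide of Saccharomyces cerevisiae invertase 2 as a reusable cloning part. It is built on the pAGM9121 backbone, a minimal vector that here consists of little more than a high-copy ColE1/pUC-type origin of replication and an aadA aminoglycoside adenylyltransferase gene conferring spectinomycin (and streptomycin) resistance, which is the selection recorded for propagation in E. coli. The annotation also picks up a fragment of the class 1 integron Pc promoter and a short remnant of a gentamicin acetyltransferase gene upstream of aadA. These are most plausibly leftovers of the integron context from which the resistance cassette derives, with the Pc element likely driving marker expression, and gentamicin is not listed as a selection.

The payload is a short coding segment of 57 nt, enough for roughly 19 codons, which the automated annotation matches by homology to a yeast invertase family member (SUC3). This is consistent with the catalogued invertase 2 secretion leader. No promoter, terminator, yeast origin or yeast marker is annotated, so the plasmid is not an expression vector in itself. It serves as a source of the signal peptide module for assembly into downstream constructs. The record lists restriction-enzyme cloning but does not specify the flanking sites or overhangs. According to the associated publication title, the part belongs to a modular secretion system spanning two yeast species. That system was developed for producing unspecific peroxygenases, so the donor was presumably one of several alternative signal peptides that could be joined to a target enzyme to direct its secretion.
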