Features (pLannotate 1.2.2; 5 found; start..end, strand, type, name):
     23..46      +  promoter       Pc promoter (fragment): intI1 (promoter lies within the coding sequence); class 1 integron promoter
    222..278     +  CDS            GmR (fragment): gentamycin acetyltransferase; aacC1; confers resistance to gentamycin
    289..1076    +  CDS            SmR (fragment): aminoglycoside adenylyltransferase (Murphy, 1985); aadA; confers resistance to spectinomycin and streptomycin
   1417..2005    +  rep_origin     ori: high-copy-number ColE1/pMB1/pBR322/pUC origin of replication
   2055..2111    +  CDS            SUC3 (fragment): INV3_YEASX - Protein inferred from homology: Swiss-Prot protein existence level 3. From Saccharomyces cerevisiae (Baker's yeast).
>Addgene plasmid #153493 | pAGM9121_Sce-Invertase 2 SP | addgene full sequence | sequence record 310416 | Addgene NGS Result
GTGCCGAGGCACGAACCCAGTGGACATAAGCCTGTTCGGTTCGTAAGCTGTAATGCAAGTAGCGTATGCG
CTCACGCAACTGGTCCAGAACCTTGACCGAACGCAGCGGTGGTAACGGCGCAGTGGCGGTTTTCATGGCT
TGTTATGACTGTTTTTTTGGGGTACAGTCTATGCCTCGGGCATCCAAGCAGCAAGCGCGTTACGCCGTGG
GTCGATGTTTGATGTTATGGAGCAGCAACGATGTTACGCAGCAGGGCAGTCGCCCTAAAACAAAGTTAAA
CATCATGGGGGAAGCGGTGATCGCCGAAGTATCGACTCAACTATCAGAGGTAGTTGGCGTCATCGAGCGC
CATCTCGAACCGACGTTGCTGGCCGTACATTTGTACGGCTCCGCAGTGGATGGCGGCCTGAAGCCACACA
GCGATATTGATTTGCTGGTTACGGTGACCGTAAGGCTTGATGAAACAACGCGGCGAGCTTTGATCAACGA
CCTTTTGGAAACTTCGGCTTCCCCTGGAGAGAGCGAGATTCTCCGCGCTGTAGAAGTCACCATTGTTGTG
CACGACGACATCATTCCGTGGCGTTATCCAGCTAAGCGCGAACTGCAATTTGGAGAATGGCAGCGCAATG
ACATTCTTGCAGGTATCTTCGAGCCAGCCACGATCGACATTGATCTGGCTATCTTGCTGACAAAAGCAAG
AGAACATAGCGTTGCCTTGGTAGGTCCAGCGGCGGAGGAACTCTTTGATCCGGTTCCTGAACAGGATCTA
TTTGAGGCGCTAAATGAAACCTTAACGCTATGGAACTCGCCGCCCGACTGGGCTGGCGATGAGCGAAATG
TAGTGCTTACGTTGTCCCGCATTTGGTACAGCGCAGTAACCGGCAAAATCGCGCCGAAGGATGTCGCTGC
CGACTGGGCAATGGAGCGCCTGCCGGCCCAGTATCAGCCCGTCATACTTGAAGCTAGACAGGCTTATCTT
GGACAAGAAGAAGATCGCTTGGCCTCGCGCGCAGATCAGTTGGAAGAATTTGTCCATTACGTGAAAGGCG
AGATCACCAAGGTAGTCGGCAAATAATGTCTAGCTAGAAATTCGTTCAAGCCGACGCCGCTTCGCGGCGC
GGCTTAACTCAAGCGTTAGATGCACTAAGCACATAATTGCTCACAGCCAAACTATCAGGTCAAGTCTGCT
TTTATTATTTTTAAGCGTGCATAATAAGCCCTACACAAATTGGGAGATATATCATGCTGTCAGACCAAGT
TTACTCATATATACTTTAGATTGATTTAAAACTTCATTTTTAATTTAAAAGGATCTAGGTGAAGATCCTT
TTTGATAATCTCATGACCAAAATCCCTTAACGTGAGTTTTCGTTCCACTGAGCGTCAGACCCCGTAGAAA
AGATCAAAGGATCTTCTTGAGATCCTTTTTTTCTGCGCGTAATCTGCTGCTTGCAAACAAAAAAACCACC
GCTACCAGCGGTGGTTTGTTTGCCGGATCAAGAGCTACCAACTCTTTTTCCGAAGGTAACTGGCTTCAGC
AGAGCGCAGATACCAAATACTGTTCTTCTAGTGTAGCCGTAGTTAGGCCACCACTTCAAGAACTCTGTAG
CACCGCCTACATACCTCGCTCTGCTAATCCTGTTACCAGTGGCTGCTGCCAGTGGCGATAAGTCGTGTCT
TACCGGGTTGGACTCAAGACGATAGTTACCGGATAAGGCGCAGCGGTCGGGCTGAACGGGGGGTTCGTGC
ACACAGCCCAGCTTGGAGCGAACGACCTACACCGAACTGAGATACCTACAGCGTGAGCTATGAGAAAGCG
CCACGCTTCCCGAAGGGAGAAAGGCGGACAGGTATCCGGTAAGCGGCAGGGTCGGAACAGGAGAGCGCAC
GAGGGAGCTTCCAGGGGGAAACGCCTGGTATCTTTATAGTCCTGTCGGGTTTCGCCACCTCTGACTTGAG
CGTCGATTTTTGTGATGCTCGTCAGGGGGGCGGAGCCTATGGAAAAACGCCAGCAACGCGGCCTTTTTAC
GGTTCCTGCACTCTGTGGTCTCAAATGCTTTTGCAAGCTTTCCTTTTCCTTTTGGCTGGTTTTGCAGCCA
AAATATCAGCACGAGACCACGAA
